Addgene plasmid #20694: pcDNA3-HA-p18
Depositing lab: Yue Xiong. Depositing organization: University of North Carolina at Chapel Hill.
Backbone
  Vector backbone: pcDNA3
  Backbone manufacturer: Invitrogen
  Backbone size w/o insert (bp): 4620
  Vector type: Mammalian Expression
  Selectable markers: G418
Growth in bacteria
  Bacterial resistance: Ampicillin, 100 μg/mL
  Growth temperature: 37°C
  Growth strain: DH5alpha
  Copy number: High Copy
Gene/Insert
  Gene/Insert name: cyclin-dependent kinase inhibitor 2C (alt names: CDKN2C; p18; p18INK4c)
  Species: H. sapiens (human)
  Insert size (bp): 580
  Entrez Gene: CDKN2C (a.k.a. INK4C, p18, p18-INK4C)
  Tag / fusion protein: HA (N terminal on insert)
  Cloning method: Restriction Enzyme; 5′ cloning site Unavailable (not destroyed); 3′ cloning site Unavailable (not destroyed)
  Sequencing primers: 5′ T7; 3′ SP6
Terms and licenses: Academic/Nonprofit Terms; Industry Terms: Not Available to Industry
Depositor comments: T88A and L90P mutations present but should not affect function.
How to cite: pcDNA3-HA-p18 was a gift from Yue Xiong (Addgene plasmid # 20694 ; http://n2t.net/addgene:20694 ; RRID:Addgene_20694)
