[The description below was written by a language model from this plasmid's Addgene catalogue record.]
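Description:
pcDNA3-HA-p18 is a mammalian expression plasmid built on the Invitrogen pcDNA3 backbone (recorded as 4620 bp without insert) and carrying the human CDKN2C coding sequence, which encodes the cyclin-dependent kinase inhibitor p18INK4c. The insert is about 580 bp and is fused at its N terminus to an HA epitope tag, so the expressed protein can be detected or immunoprecipitated with anti-HA antibodies. The plasmid is maintained in E. coli as a high-copy construct under ampicillin selection. In mammalian cells, G418 can be used to select stable transfectants, consistent with the neomycin resistance cassette normally found in pcDNA3. The record does not list the promoter explicitly. pcDNA3 vectors ordinarily drive the insert from the CMV immediate-early promoter, and the listed T7 and SP6 sequencing primers match the phage promoter sites that flank the pcDNA3 polylinker. The insert was introduced by restriction cloning, but the specific sites used are not recorded.

The depositor notes that the p18 sequence carries two amino acid changes, T88A and L90P, which are stated not to be expected to affect function. Users who need a strictly wild-type protein should take this into account. p18INK4c belongs to the INK4 family of inhibitors that bind CDK4 and CDK6 and restrain G1 progression. The record does not state a specific application, but a construct of this design suits transient or stable overexpression of tagged p18 in mammalian cells for studies of cell cycle control, CDK binding and protein interactions. No feature table was provided, so element positions cannot be confirmed.
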