>Addgene plasmid #20694 | pcDNA3-HA-p18 | addgene partial sequence | sequence record 26588 | 20694 with CMV-F
AGCTCTCTGGCTAACTAGAGAACCCACTGCTTACTGGCTTATCGAAATTAATACGACTCACTATAGGGAG
ACCCAAGCTTGGTACCGAGCTCGGATCCACTAGTAACGGCCGCCAGTGTGCTGGAATTCTAGACTCCATG
GCCGAGCCTTGGGGGAACGAGTTGGCGTCCGCAGCTGCCAGGGGGGACCTAGAGCAACTTACTAGTTTGT
TGCAAAATAATGTAAACGTCAATGCACAAAATGGATTTGGAAGGACTGCGCTGCAGGTTATGAAACTTGG
AAATCCCGAGATTGCCAGGAGACTGCTACTTAGAGGTGCTAATCCCGATTTGAAAGACCGAACTGGTTTC
GCTGTCATTCATGATGCGGCCAGAGCAGGTTTCCTGGACACTTTACAGGCTTTGCCGGAGTTTCAAGCTG
ATGTTAACATCGAGGATAATGAAGGGAACCTGCCCTTGCACTTGGCTGCCAAAGAAGGCCACCTCCGGGT
GGTGGAGTTCCTGGTGAAGCACACGGCCAGCAATGTGGGGCATCGGAACCATAAGGGGGACACCGCCTGT
GATTTGGCCAGGCTCTATGGGAGGAATGAGGTTGTTAGCCTGATGCAGGCAAACGGGGCTGGGGGAGCCA
CAAATCTTCAAAGATCTGGGTACCCATACGATGTTCCTGACTATGCGGGCTATCCCTATGACGTCCCGGA
CTATGCNNNATCCTATCCATATGACGTTCCANATTACGCTTGATCGATAT
